Addgene plasmid #123509: pMK-Prrn (N. tabacum) BPrrn20
Purpose: MoChlo kit
Depositing lab: Scott Lenaghan & C. Neal Stewart. Depositing organization: University of Tennessee Institute of Agriculture. Publication: MoChlo: A versatile modular cloning toolbox for chloroplast biotechnology. Occhialini A, Piatek A, Pfotenhauer AC, Frazier TP, Stewart CN, Lenaghan S. Plant Physiol. 2019 Jan 24. pii: pp.18.01220. doi: 10.1104/pp.18.01220. PubMed 30679266.
Backbone
  Vector backbone: pMK-T
  Vector type: Synthetic Biology
Growth in bacteria
  Bacterial resistance: Kanamycin, 50 μg/mL
  Growth temperature: 37°C
  Growth strain: Top10
  Copy number: High Copy
Gene/Insert
  Gene/Insert name: Prrn (N. tabacum) BPrrn20
  Cloning method: Restriction Enzyme; 5′ cloning site Unknown (unknown if destroyed)
Terms and licenses: Academic/Nonprofit Terms; Industry Terms: Not Available to Industry
Depositor comments: All inserts have been produced by gene synthesis and cloned in the indicated backbone vector. The insert is a chloroplast promoter designed for Golden-Gate cloning. The Original Material was developed in the performance of research that was funded by Grant Nos. ARPA-E: DE-AR000660 & DARPA: D17AC00016.
How to cite: pMK-Prrn (N. tabacum) BPrrn20 was a gift from Scott Lenaghan & C. Neal Stewart (Addgene plasmid # 123509 ; http://n2t.net/addgene:123509 ; RRID:Addgene_123509)
