[The description below was written by a language model from this plasmid's Addgene catalogue record and pLannotate feature annotations shown in this document.]
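Description:
pMK-Prrn (N. tabacum) BPrrn20 is a small (about 2.5 kb) synthetic-biology part plasmid from the MoChlo kit, a modular cloning toolbox for chloroplast biotechnology. It is built on the pMK-T gene-synthesis backbone and is maintained in E. coli as a high-copy plasmid by a ColE1/pUC-type origin of replication. Selection is with kanamycin, conferred by an aminoglycoside phosphotransferase (NeoR/KanR) coding sequence that is transcribed from the AmpR (bla) promoter. The automated annotation also picks up a T7 promoter and short fragments of an M13 origin, lacZα, lacI and an RSF origin. These are partial matches to backbone remnants and are unlikely to be functional elements of the design.

The payload is Prrn, a chloroplast promoter from Nicotiana tabacum; Prrn is the usual name for the plastid ribosomal RNA operon promoter, which is widely used to drive strong transgene expression in plastids. According to the depositor, the insert was made by gene synthesis and designed for Golden Gate cloning, so it serves as a standardized promoter module that can be released and combined with other kit parts when assembling chloroplast expression cassettes or transformation vectors. The feature table does not annotate the promoter itself. It probably sits in the unannotated stretch between the T7 promoter and the lacI fragment, but the record does not confirm this. The record also does not state the flanking type IIS restriction sites, the overhangs, or what distinguishes the "BPrrn20" variant from other Prrn parts. The plasmid carries no coding sequence or reporter of its own and functions purely as a source of the regulatory part.
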