Features (pLannotate 1.2.2; 8 found; start..end, strand, type, name):
      3..134     -  rep_origin     M13 ori (fragment): M13 bacteriophage origin of replication; arrow indicates direction of (+) strand synthesis
    155..311     -  CDS            lacZα (fragment): LacZα fragment of β-galactosidase; lacZ fragment
    320..338     +  promoter       T7 promoter: promoter for bacteriophage T7 RNA polymerase
    582..629     -  CDS            lacI (fragment): lac repressor; lacI; The lac repressor binds to the lac operator to inhibit transcription in E. coli. This inhibition can be relieved by adding lactose or isopropyl-β-D-thiogalactopyranoside (IPTG).
    666..706     -  rep_origin     RSF ori (fragment): Plasmids containing the RSF 1030 origin of replication can be propagated in E. coli cells that contain additional plasmids with compatible origins.
    784..1372    -  rep_origin     ori: high-copy-number ColE1/pMB1/pBR322/pUC origin of replication
   1546..2340    -  CDS            NeoR/KanR: aminoglycoside phosphotransferase confers resistance to neomycin, kanamycin, and G418 (Geneticin®)
   2341..2445    -  promoter       AmpR promoter: bla
>Addgene plasmid #123509 | pMK-Prrn (N. tabacum) BPrrn20 | addgene full sequence | sequence record 247842 | Addgene NGS Result
CTAAATTGTAAGCGTTAATATTTTGTTAAAATTCGCGTTAAATTTTTGTTAAATCAGCTCATTTTTTAAC
CAATAGGCCGAAATCGGCAAAATCCCTTATAAATCAAAAGAATAGACCGAGATAGGGTTGAGTGGCCGCT
ACAGGGCGCTCCCATTCGCCATTCAGGCTGCGCAACTGTTGGGAAGGGCGTTTCGGTGCGGGCCTCTTCG
CTATTACGCCAGCTGGCGAAAGGGGGATGTGCTGCAAGGCGATTAAGTTGGGTAACGCCAGGGTTTTCCC
AGTCACGACGTTGTAAAACGACGGCCAGTGAGCGCGACGTAATACGACTCACTATAGGGCGAATTGAAGG
AAGGCCGTCAAGGCCACGTGTCTTGTCCAGAGCTCGGTCTCAGGAGGCTCCCCCGCCGTCGTTCAATGAG
AATGGATAAGAGGCTCGTGGGATTGACGTGAGGGGGCAGGGATGGCTATTGTTCTGGGAGCGAACTCCGG
GCGAATACGAAGCGCTTGGATACAGTTGTAGGGAGGGATTTTACTTGAGACCGGTACCTGGAGCACAAGA
CTGGCCTCATGGGCCTTCCTTTCACTGCCCGCTTTCCAGTCGGGAAACCTGTCGTGCCAGCTGCATTAAC
ATGGTCATAGCTGTTTCCTTGCGTATTGGGCGCTCTCCGCTTCCTCGCTCACTGACTCGCTGCGCTCGGT
CGTTCGGGTAAAGCCTGGGGTGCCTAATGAGCAAAAGGCCAGCAAAAGGCCAGGAACCGTAAAAAGGCCG
CGTTGCTGGCGTTTTTCCATAGGCTCCGCCCCCCTGACGAGCATCACAAAAATCGACGCTCAAGTCAGAG
GTGGCGAAACCCGACAGGACTATAAAGATACCAGGCGTTTCCCCCTGGAAGCTCCCTCGTGCGCTCTCCT
GTTCCGACCCTGCCGCTTACCGGATACCTGTCCGCCTTTCTCCCTTCGGGAAGCGTGGCGCTTTCTCATA
GCTCACGCTGTAGGTATCTCAGTTCGGTGTAGGTCGTTCGCTCCAAGCTGGGCTGTGTGCACGAACCCCC
CGTTCAGCCCGACCGCTGCGCCTTATCCGGTAACTATCGTCTTGAGTCCAACCCGGTAAGACACGACTTA
TCGCCACTGGCAGCAGCCACTGGTAACAGGATTAGCAGAGCGAGGTATGTAGGCGGTGCTACAGAGTTCT
TGAAGTGGTGGCCTAACTACGGCTACACTAGAAGAACAGTATTTGGTATCTGCGCTCTGCTGAAGCCAGT
TACCTTCGGAAAAAGAGTTGGTAGCTCTTGATCCGGCAAACAAACCACCGCTGGTAGCGGTGGTTTTTTT
GTTTGCAAGCAGCAGATTACGCGCAGAAAAAAAGGATCTCAAGAAGATCCTTTGATCTTTTCTACGGGGT
CTGACGCTCAGTGGAACGAAAACTCACGTTAAGGGATTTTGGTCATGAGATTATCAAAAAGGATCTTCAC
CTAGATCCTTTTAAATTAAAAATGAAGTTTTAAATCAATCTAAAGTATATATGAGTAAACTTGGTCTGAC
AGTTATTAGAAAAATTCATCCAGCAGACGATAAAACGCAATACGCTGGCTATCCGGTGCCGCAATGCCAT
ACAGCACCAGAAAACGATCCGCCCATTCGCCGCCCAGTTCTTCCGCAATATCACGGGTGGCCAGCGCAAT
ATCCTGATAACGATCCGCCACGCCCAGACGGCCGCAATCAATAAAGCCGCTAAAACGGCCATTTTCCACC
ATAATGTTCGGCAGGCACGCATCACCATGGGTCACCACCAGATCTTCGCCATCCGGCATGCTCGCTTTCA
GACGCGCAAACAGCTCTGCCGGTGCCAGGCCCTGATGTTCTTCATCCAGATCATCCTGATCCACCAGGCC
CGCTTCCATACGGGTACGCGCACGTTCAATACGATGTTTCGCCTGATGATCAAACGGACAGGTCGCCGGG
TCCAGGGTATGCAGACGACGCATGGCATCCGCCATAATGCTCACTTTTTCTGCCGGCGCCAGATGGCTAG
ACAGCAGATCCTGACCCGGCACTTCGCCCAGCAGCAGCCAATCACGGCCCGCTTCGGTCACCACATCCAG
CACCGCCGCACACGGAACACCGGTGGTGGCCAGCCAGCTCAGACGCGCCGCTTCATCCTGCAGCTCGTTC
AGCGCACCGCTCAGATCGGTTTTCACAAACAGCACCGGACGACCCTGCGCGCTCAGACGAAACACCGCCG
CATCAGAGCAGCCAATGGTCTGCTGCGCCCAATCATAGCCAAACAGACGTTCCACCCACGCTGCCGGGCT
ACCCGCATGCAGGCCATCCTGTTCAATCATACTCTTCCTTTTTCAATATTATTGAAGCATTTATCAGGGT
TATTGTCTCATGAGCGGATACATATTTGAATGTATTTAGAAAAATAAACAAATAGGGGTTCCGCGCACAT
TTCCCCGAAAAGTGCCAC
