>Addgene plasmid #123509 | pMK-Prrn (N. tabacum) BPrrn20 | depositor partial sequence | sequence record 235641 | Prrn (N. tabacum) BPrrn20
GCTCCCCCGCCGTCGTTCAATGAGAATGGATAAGAGGCTCGTGGGATTGACGTGAGGGGGCAGGGATGGC
TATTGTTCTGGGAGCGAACTCCGGGCGAATACGAAGCGCTTGGATACAGTTGTAGGGAGGGATTT
